>Addgene plasmid #116121 | pHAGE-AXL-R506H | addgene full sequence | sequence record 250491 | Addgene NGS Result
GGCTCCGGTGCCCGTCAGTGGGCAGAGCGCACATCGCCCACAGTCCCCGAGAAGTTGGGGGGAGGGGTCG
GCAATTGAACCGGTGCCTAGAGAAGGTGGCGCGGGGTAAACTGGGAAAGTGATGTCGTGTACTGGCTCCG
CCTTTTTCCCGAGGGTGGGGGAGAACCGTATATAAGTGCAGTAGTCGCCGTGAACGTTCTTTTTCGCAAC
GGGTTTGCCGCCAGAACACAGGTAAGTGCCGTGTGTGGTTCCCGCGGGCCTGGCCTCTTTACGGGTTATG
GCCCTTGCGTGCCTTGAATTACTTCCACCTGGCTGCAGTACGTGATTCTTGATCCCGAGCTTCGGGTTGG
AAGTGGGTGGGAGAGTTCGAGGCCTTGCGCTTAAGGAGCCCCTTCGCCTCGTGCTTGAGTTGAGGCCTGG
CCTGGGCGCTGGGGCCGCCGCGTGCGAATCTGGTGGCACCTTCGCGCCTGTCTCGCTGCTTTCGATAAGT
CTCTAGCCATTTAAAATTTTTGATGACCTGCTGCGACGCTTTTTTTCTGGCAAGATAGTCTTGTAAATGC
GGGCCAAGATCTGCACACTGGTATTTCGGTTTTTGGGGCCGCGGGCGGCGACGGGGCCCGTGCGTCCCAG
CGCACATGTTCGGCGAGGCGGGGCCTGCGAGCGCGGCCACCGAGAATCGGACGGGGGTAGTCTCAAGCTG
GCCGGCCTGCTCTGGTGCCTGGCCTCGCGCCGCCGTGTATCGCCCCGCCCTGGGCGGCAAGGCTGGCCCG
GTCGGCACCAGTTGCGTGAGCGGAAAGATGGCCGCTTCCCGGCCCTGCTGCAGGGAGCTCAAAATGGAGG
ACGCGGCGCTCGGGAGAGCGGGCGGGTGAGTCACCCACACAAAGGAAAAGGGCCTTTCCGTCCTCAGCCG
TCGCTTCATGTGACTCCACGGAGTACCGGGCGCCGTCCAGGCACCTCGATTAGTTCTCGAGCTTTTGGAG
TACGTCGTCTTTAGGTTGGGGGGAGGGGTTTTATGCGATGGAGTTTCCCCACACTGAGTGGGTGGAGACT
GAAGTTAGGCCAGCTTGGCACTTGATGTAATTCTCCTTGGAATTTGCCCTTTTTGAGTTTGGATCTTGGT
TCATTCTCAAGCCTCAGACAGTGGTTCAAAGTTTTTTTCTTCCATTTCAGGTGTCGTGAAGCGGCCCTGC
AGATATCAACAAGTTTGTACAAAAAAGCAGGCACCATGGCGTGGCGGTGCCCCAGGATGGGCAGGGTCCC
GCTGGCCTGGTGCTTGGCGCTGTGCGGCTGGGCGTGCATGGCCCCCAGGGGCACGCAGGCTGAAGAAAGT
CCCTTCGTGGGCAACCCAGGGAATATCACAGGTGCCCGGGGACTCACGGGCACCCTTCGGTGTCAGCTCC
AGGTTCAGGGAGAGCCCCCCGAGGTACATTGGCTTCGGGATGGACAGATCCTGGAGCTCGCGGACAGCAC
CCAGACCCAGGTGCCCCTGGGTGAGGATGAACAGGATGACTGGATAGTGGTCAGCCAGCTCAGAATCACC
TCCCTGCAGCTTTCCGACACGGGACAGTACCAGTGTTTGGTGTTTCTGGGACATCAGACCTTCGTGTCCC
AGCCTGGCTATGTTGGGCTGGAGGGCTTGCCTTACTTCCTGGAGGAGCCCGAAGACAGGACTGTGGCCGC
CAACACCCCCTTCAACCTGAGCTGCCAAGCTCAGGGACCCCCAGAGCCCGTGGACCTACTCTGGCTCCAG
GATGCTGTCCCCCTGGCCACGGCTCCAGGTCACGGCCCCCAGCGCAGCCTGCATGTTCCAGGGCTGAACA
AGACATCCTCTTTCTCCTGCGAAGCCCATAACGCCAAGGGGGTCACCACATCCCGCACAGCCACCATCAC
AGTGCTCCCCCAGCAGCCCCGTAACCTCCACCTGGTCTCCCGCCAACCCACGGAGCTGGAGGTGGCTTGG
ACTCCAGGCCTGAGCGGCATCTACCCCCTGACCCACTGCACCCTGCAGGCTGTGCTGTCAGACGATGGGA
TGGGCATCCAGGCGGGAGAACCAGACCCCCCAGAGGAGCCCCTCACCTCGCAAGCATCCGTGCCCCCCCA
TCAGCTTCGGCTAGGCAGCCTCCATCCTCACACCCCTTATCACATCCGCGTGGCATGCACCAGCAGCCAG
GGCCCCTCATCCTGGACCCACTGGCTTCCTGTGGAGACGCCGGAGGGAGTGCCCCTGGGCCCCCCTGAGA
ACATTAGTGCTACGCGGAATGGGAGCCAGGCCTTCGTGCATTGGCAAGAGCCCCGGGCGCCCCTGCAGGG
TACCCTGTTAGGGTACCGGCTGGCGTATCAAGGCCAGGACACCCCAGAGGTGCTAATGGACATAGGGCTA
AGGCAAGAGGTGACCCTGGAGCTGCAGGGGGACGGGTCTGTGTCCAATCTGACAGTGTGTGTGGCAGCCT
ACACTGCTGCTGGGGATGGACCCTGGAGCCTCCCAGTACCCCTGGAGGCCTGGCGCCCAGGGCAAGCACA
GCCAGTCCACCAGCTGGTGAAGGAACCTTCAACTCCTGCCTTCTCGTGGCCCTGGTGGTATGTACTGCTA
GGAGCAGTCGTGGCCGCTGCCTGTGTCCTCATCTTGGCTCTCTTCCTTGTCCACCGGCGAAAGAAGGAGA
CCCGTTATGGAGAAGTGTTTGAACCAACAGTGGAAAGAGGTGAACTGGTAGTCAGGTACCGCGTGCGCAA
GTCCTACAGTCATCGGACCACTGAAGCTACCTTGAACAGCTTGGGCATCAGTGAAGAGCTGAAGGAGAAG
CTGCGGGATGTGATGGTGGACCGGCACAAGGTGGCCCTGGGGAAGACTCTGGGAGAGGGAGAGTTTGGAG
CTGTGATGGAAGGCCAGCTCAACCAGGACGACTCCATCCTCAAGGTGGCTGTGAAGACGATGAAGATTGC
CATCTGCACGAGGTCAGAGCTGGAGGATTTCCTGAGTGAAGCGGTCTGCATGAAGGAATTTGACCATCCC
AACGTCATGAGGCTCATCGGTGTCTGTTTCCAGGGTTCTGAACGAGAGAGCTTCCCAGCACCTGTGGTCA
TCTTACCTTTCATGAAACATGGAGACCTACACAGCTTCCTCCTCTATTCCCGGCTCGGGGACCAGCCAGT
GTACCTGCCCACTCAGATGCTAGTGAAGTTCATGGCAGACATCGCCAGTGGCATGGAGTATCTGAGTACC
AAGAGATTCATACACCGGGACCTGGCGGCCAGGAACTGCATGCTGAATGAGAACATGTCCGTGTGTGTGG
CGGACTTCGGGCTCTCCAAGAAGATCTACAATGGGGACTACTACCGCCAGGGACGTATCGCCAAGATGCC
AGTCAAGTGGATTGCCATTGAGAGTCTAGCTGACCGTGTCTACACCAGCAAGAGCGATGTGTGGTCCTTC
GGGGTGACAATGTGGGAGATTGCCACAAGAGGCCAAACCCCATATCCGGGCGTGGAGAACAGCGAGATTT
ATGACTATCTGCGCCGGGGAAATCGCCTGAAGCAGCCTGCGGACTGTCTGGATGGACTGTATGCCTTGAT
GTCGCGGTGCTGGGAGCTAAATCCCCAGGACCGGCCAAGTTTTACAGAGCTGCGGGAAGATTTGGAGAAC
ACACTGAAGGCCTTGCCTCCTGCCCAGGAGCCTGACGAAATCCTCTATGTCAACATGGATGAGGGTGGAG
GTTATCCTGAACCCCCTGGAGCTGCAGGAGGAGCTGACCCCCCAACCCAGCCAGACCCTAAGGATTCCTG
TAGCTGCCTCACTGCGGCTGAGGTCCATCCTGCTGGACGCTATGTCCTCTGCCCTTCCACAACCCCTAGC
CCCGCTCAGCCTGCTGATAGGGGCTCCCCAGCAGCCCCAGGGCAGGAGGATGGTGCCTAGAACCCAGCTT
TCTTGTACAAAGTGGTTGATATCCAGCACAGTGGCGGCCGCTCGAGTCTAGAGGGCCCGCGGTTCGAAGG
TAAGCCTATCCCTAACCCTCTCCTCGGTCTCGATTCTACGCGTACCGGTTAGTAATGAGATCCCTCCCCC
CCCCCTAACGTTACTGGCCGAAGCCGCTTGGAATAAGGCCGGTGTGCGTTTGTCTATATGTTATTTTCCA
CCATATTGCCGTCTTTTGGCAATGTGAGGGCCCGGAAACCTGGCCCTGTCTTCTTGACGAGCATTCCTAG
GGGTCTTTCCCCTCTCGCCAAAGGAATGCAAGGTCTGTTGAATGTCGTGAAGGAAGCAGTTCCTCTGGAA
GCTTCTTGAAGACAAACAACGTCTGTAGCGACCCTTTGCAGGCAGCGGAACCCCCCACCTGGCGACAGGT
GCCTCTGCGGCCAAAAGCCACGTGTATAAGATACACCTGCAAAGGCGGCACAACCCCAGTGCCACGTTGT
GAGTTGGATAGTTGTGGAAAGAGTCAAATGGCTCTCCTCAAGCGTATTCAACAAGGGGCTGAAGGATGCC
CAGAAGGTACCCCATTGTATGGGATCTGATCTGGGGCCTCGGTGCACATGCTTTACATGTGTTTAGTCGA
GGTTAAAAAAACGTCTAGGCCCCCCGAACCACGGGGACGTGGTTTTCCTTTGAAAAACACGATGATAATA
TGGCCACACATATGGTGAGCAAGGGCGAGGAGCTGTTCACCGGGGTGGTGCCCATCCTGGTCGAGCTGGA
CGGCGACGTAAACGGCCACAAGTTCAGCGTGTCCGGCGAGGGCGAGGGCGATGCCACCTACGGCAAGCTG
ACCCTGAAGTTCATCTGCACCACCGGCAAGCTGCCCGTGCCCTGGCCCACCCTCGTGACCACCCTGACCT
ACGGCGTGCAGTGCTTCAGCCGCTACCCCGACCACATGAAGCAGCACGACTTCTTCAAGTCCGCCATGCC
CGAAGGCTACGTCCAGGAGCGCACCATCTTCTTCAAGGACGACGGCAACTACAAGACCCGCGCCGAGGTG
AAGTTCGAGGGCGACACCCTGGTGAACCGCATCGAGCTGAAGGGCATCGACTTCAAGGAGGACGGCAACA
TCCTGGGGCACAAGCTGGAGTACAACTACAACAGCCACAACGTCTATATCATGGCCGACAAGCAGAAGAA
CGGCATCAAGGTGAACTTCAAGATCCGCCACAACATCGAGGACGGCAGCGTGCAGCTCGCCGACCACTAC
CAGCAGAACACCCCCATCGGCGACGGCCCCGTGCTGCTGCCCGACAACCACTACCTGAGCACCCAGTCCG
CCCTGAGCAAAGACCCCAACGAGAAGCGCGATCACATGGTCCTGCTGGAGTTCGTGACCGCCGCCGGGAT
CACTCTCGGCATGGACGAGCTGTACAAGTAAATCGATAGATCCTAATCAACCTCTGGATTACAAAATTTG
TGAAAGATTGACTGGTATTCTTAACTATGTTGCTCCTTTTACGCTATGTGGATACGCTGCTTTAATGCCT
TTGTATCATGCTATTGCTTCCCGTATGGCTTTCATTTTCTCCTCCTTGTATAAATCCTGGTTGCTGTCTC
TTTATGAGGAGTTGTGGCCCGTTGTCAGGCAACGTGGCGTGGTGTGCACTGTGTTTGCTGACGCAACCCC
CACTGGTTGGGGCATTGCCACCACCTGTCAGCTCCTTTCCGGGACTTTCGCTTTCCCCCTCCCTATTGCC
ACGGCGGAACTCATCGCCGCCTGCCTTGCCCGCTGCTGGACAGGGGCTCGGCTGTTGGGCACTGACAATT
CCGTGGTGTTGTCGGGGAAATCATCGTCCTTTCCTTGGCTGCTCGCCTGTGTTGCCACCTGGATTCTGCG
CGGGACGTCCTTCTGCTACGTCCCTTCGGCCCTCAATCCAGCGGACCTTCCTTCCCGCGGCCTGCTGCCG
GCTCTGCGGCCTCTTCCGCGTCTTCGCCTTCGCCCTCAGACGAGTCGGATCTCCCTTTGGGCCGCCTCCC
CGCCTGAGATCCTTTAAGACCAATGACTTACAAGGCAGCTGTAGATCTTAGCCACTTTTTAAAAGAAAAG
GGGGGACTGGAAGGGCTAATTCACTCCCAACGAAGACAAGATCTGCTTTTTGCTTGTACTGGGTCTCTCT
GGTTAGACCAGATCTGAGCCTGGGAGCTCTCTGGCTAACTAGGGAACCCACTGCTTAAGCCTCAATAAAG
CTTGCCTTGAGTGCTTCAAGTAGTGTGTGCCCGTCTGTTGTGTGACTCTGGTAACTAGAGATCCCTCAGA
CCCTTTTAGTCAGTGTGGAAAATCTCTAGCAGTAGTAGTTCATGTCATCTTATTATTCAGTATTTATAAC
TTGCAAAGAAATGAATATCAGAGAGTGAGAGGCCCGGGTTAATTAAGGAAAGGGCTAGATCATTCTTGAA
GACGAAAGGGCCTCGTGATACGCCTATTTTTATAGGTTAATGTCATGATAATAATGGTTTCTTAGACGTC
AGGTGGCACTTTTCGGGGAAATGTGCGCGGAACCCCTATTTGTTTATTTTTCTAAATACATTCAAATATG
TATCCGCTCATGAGACAATAACCCTGATAAATGCTTCAATAATATTGAAAAAGGAAGAGTATGAGTATTC
AACATTTCCGTGTCGCCCTTATTCCCTTTTTTGCGGCATTTTGCCTTCCTGTTTTTGCTCACCCAGAAAC
GCTGGTGAAAGTAAAAGATGCTGAAGATCAGTTGGGTGCACGAGTGGGTTACATCGAACTGGATCTCAAC
AGCGGTAAGATCCTTGAGAGTTTTCGCCCCGAAGAACGTTTTCCAATGATGAGCACTTTTAAAGTTCTGC
TATGTGGCGCGGTATTATCCCGTGTTGACGCCGGGCAAGAGCAACTCGGTCGCCGCATACACTATTCTCA
GAATGACTTGGTTGAGTACTCACCAGTCACAGAAAAGCATCTTACGGATGGCATGACAGTAAGAGAATTA
TGCAGTGCTGCCATAACCATGAGTGATAACACTGCGGCCAACTTACTTCTGACAACGATCGGAGGACCGA
AGGAGCTAACCGCTTTTTTGCACAACATGGGGGATCATGTAACTCGCCTTGATCGTTGGGAACCGGAGCT
GAATGAAGCCATACCAAACGACGAGCGTGACACCACGATGCCTGTAGCAATGGCAACAACGTTGCGCAAA
CTATTAACTGGCGAACTACTTACTCTAGCTTCCCGGCAACAATTAATAGACTGGATGGAGGCGGATAAAG
TTGCAGGACCACTTCTGCGCTCGGCCCTTCCGGCTGGCTGGTTTATTGCTGATAAATCTGGAGCCGGTGA
GCGTGGGTCTCGCGGTATCATTGCAGCACTGGGGCCAGATGGTAAGCCCTCCCGTATCGTAGTTATCTAC
ACGACGGGGAGTCAGGCAACTATGGATGAACGAAATAGACAGATCGCTGAGATAGGTGCCTCACTGATTA
AGCATTGGTAACTGTCAGACCAAGTTTACTCATATATACTTTAGATTGATTTAAAACTTCATTTTTAATT
TAAAAGGATCTAGGTGAAGATCCTTTTTGATAATCTCATGACCAAAATCCCTTAACGTGAGTTTTCGTTC
CACTGAGCGTCAGACCCCGTAGAAAAGATCAAAGGATCTTCTTGAGATCCTTTTTTTCTGCGCGTAATCT
GCTGCTTGCAAACAAAAAAACCACCGCTACCAGCGGTGGTTTGTTTGCCGGATCAAGAGCTACCAACTCT
TTTTCCGAAGGTAACTGGCTTCAGCAGAGCGCAGATACCAAATACTGTTCTTCTAGTGTAGCCGTAGTTA
GGCCACCACTTCAAGAACTCTGTAGCACCGCCTACATACCTCGCTCTGCTAATCCTGTTACCAGTGGCTG
CTGCCAGTGGCGATAAGTCGTGTCTTACCGGGTTGGACTCAAGACGATAGTTACCGGATAAGGCGCAGCG
GTCGGGCTGAACGGGGGGTTCGTGCACACAGCCCAGCTTGGAGCGAACGACCTACACCGAACTGAGATAC
CTACAGCGTGAGCTATGAGAAAGCGCCACGCTTCCCGAAGGGAGAAAGGCGGACAGGTATCCGGTAAGCG
GCAGGGTCGGAACAGGAGAGCGCACGAGGGAGCTTCCAGGGGGAAACGCCTGGTATCTTTATAGTCCTGT
CGGGTTTCGCCACCTCTGACTTGAGCGTCGATTTTTGTGATGCTCGTCAGGGGGGCGGAGCCTATGGAAA
AACGCCAGCAACGCGGCCTTTTTACGGTTCCTGGCCTTTTGCTGGCCTTTTGCTCACATGTTCTTTCCTG
CGTTATCCCCTGATTCTGTGGATAACCGTATTACCGCCTTTGAGTGAGCTGATACCGCTCGCCGCAGCCG
AACGACCGAGCGCAGCGAGTCAGTGAGCGAGGAAGCGGAAGAGCGCCCAATACGCAAACCGCCTCTCCCC
GCGCGTTGGCCGATTCATTAATGCAGCAAGCTCATGGCTGACTAATTTTTTTTATTTATGCAGAGGCCGA
GGCCGCCTCGGCCTCTGAGCTATTCCAGAAGTAGTGAGGAGGCTTTTTTGGAGGCCTAGGCTTTTGCAAA
AAGCTCCCCGTGGCACGACAGGTTTCCCGACTGGAAAGCGGGCAGTGAGCGCAACGCAATTAATGTGAGT
TAGCTCACTCATTAGGCACCCCAGGCTTTACACTTTATGCTTCCGGCTCGTATGTTGTGTGGAATTGTGA
GCGGATAACAATTTCACACAGGAAACAGCTATGACATGATTACGAATTTCACAAATAAAGCATTTTTTTC
ACTGCATTCTAGTTGTGGTTTGTCCAAACTCATCAATGTATCTTATCATGTCTGGATCAACTGGATAACT
CAAGCTAACCAAAATCATCCCAAACTTCCCACCCCATACCCTATTACCACTGCCAATTACCTGTGGTTTC
ATTTACTCTAAACCTGTGATTCCTCTGAATTATTTTCATTTTAAAGAAATTGTATTTGTTAAATATGTAC
TACAAACTTAGTAGTTGGAAGGGCTAATTCACTCCCAAAGAAGACAAGATATCCTTGATCTGTGGATCTA
CCACACACAAGGCTACTTCCCTGATTAGCAGAACTACACACCAGGGCCAGGGGTCAGATATCCACTGACC
TTTGGATGGTGCTACAAGCTAGTACCAGTTGAGCCAGATAAGGTAGAAGAGGCCAATAAAGGAGAGAACA
CCAGCTTGTTACACCCTGTGAGCCTGCATGGGATGGATGACCCGGAGAGAGAAGTGTTAGAGTGGAGGTT
TGACAGCCGCCTAGCATTTCATCACGTGGCCCGAGAGCTGCATCCGGAGTACTTCAAGAACTGCTGATAT
CGAGCTTGCTACAAGGGACTTTCCGCTGGGGACTTTCCAGGGAGGCGTGGCCTGGGCGGGACTGGGGAGT
GGCGAGCCCTCAGATCCTGCATATAAGCAGCTGCTTTTTGCCTGTACTGGGTCTCTCTGGTTAGACCAGA
TCTGAGCCTGGGAGCTCTCTGGCTAACTAGGGAACCCACTGCTTAAGCCTCAATAAAGCTTGCCTTGAGT
GCTTCAAGTAGTGTGTGCCCGTCTGTTGTGTGACTCTGGTAACTAGAGATCCCTCAGACCCTTTTAGTCA
GTGTGGAAAATCTCTAGCAGTGGCGCCCGAACAGGGACTTGAAAGCGAAAGGGAAACCAGAGGAGCTCTC
TCGACGCAGGACTCGGCTTGCTGAAGCGCGCACGGCAAGAGGCGAGGGGCGGCGACTGGTGAGTACGCCA
AAAATTTTGACTAGCGGAGGCTAGAAGGAGAGAGATGGGTGCGAGAGCGTCAGTATTAAGCGGGGGAGAA
TTAGATCGCGATGGGAAAAAATTCGGTTAAGGCCAGGGGGAAAGAAAAAATATAAATTAAAACATATAGT
ATGGGCAAGCAGGGAGCTAGAACGATTCGCAGTTAATCCTGGCCTGTTAGAAACATCAGAAGGCTGTAGA
CAAATACTGGGACAGCTACAACCATCCCTTCAGACAGGATCAGAAGAACTTAGATCATTATATAATACAG
TAGCAACCCTCTATTGTGTGCATCAAAGGATAGAGATAAAAGACACCAAGGAAGCTTTAGACAAGATAGA
GGAAGAGCAAAACAAAAGTAAGACCACCGCACAGCAAGCGGCCGGCCGCTGATCTTCAGACCTGGAGGAG
GAGATATGAGGGACAATTGGAGAAGTGAATTATATAAATATAAAGTAGTAAAAATTGAACCATTAGGAGT
AGCACCCACCAAGGCAAAGAGAAGAGTGGTGCAGAGAGAAAAAAGAGCAGTGGGAATAGGAGCTTTGTTC
CTTGGGTTCTTGGGAGCAGCAGGAAGCACTATGGGCGCAGCGTCAATGACGCTGACGGTACAGGCCAGAC
AATTATTGTCTGGTATAGTGCAGCAGCAGAACAATTTGCTGAGGGCTATTGAGGCGCAACAGCATCTGTT
GCAACTCACAGTCTGGGGCATCAAGCAGCTCCAGGCAAGAATCCTGGCTGTGGAAAGATACCTAAAGGAT
CAACAGCTCCTGGGGATTTGGGGTTGCTCTGGAAAACTCATTTGCACCACTGCTGTGCCTTGGAATGCTA
GTTGGAGTAATAAATCTCTGGAACAGATTTGGAATCACACGACCTGGATGGAGTGGGACAGAGAAATTAA
CAATTACACAAGCTTAATACACTCCTTAATTGAAGAATCGCAAAACCAGCAAGAAAAGAATGAACAAGAA
TTATTGGAATTAGATAAATGGGCAAGTTTGTGGAATTGGTTTAACATAACAAATTGGCTGTGGTATATAA
AATTATTCATAATGATAGTAGGAGGCTTGGTAGGTTTAAGAATAGTTTTTGCTGTACTTTCTATAGTGAA
TAGAGTTAGGCAGGGATATTCACCATTATCGTTTCAGACCCACCTCCCAACCCCGAGGGGACCCGACAGG
CCCGAAGGAATAGAAGAAGAAGGTGGAGAGAGAGACAGAGACAGATCCATTCGATTAGTGAACGGATCTC
GACGGTATCGCCGAATTCACAAATGGCAGTATTCATCCACAATTTTAAAAGAAAAGGGGGGATTGGGGGG
TACAGTGCAGGGGAAAGAATAGTAGACATAATAGCAACAGACATACAAACTAAAGAATTACAAAAACAAA
TTACAAAAATTCAAAATTTTCGGGTTTATTACAGGGACAGCAGAGATCCAGTTTGGACTAGTCGTGA
Features (pLannotate 1.2.2; 27 found; start..end, strand, type, name):
      1..1179    +  promoter       EF-1α promoter: strong constitutive promoter for human elongation factor EF-1α
   1200..1220    +  protein_bind   attB1: mutant version of attB; core recombination site for the Gateway® BP reaction BP Clonase™
   1226..3907    +  CDS            AXL: UFO_HUMAN - Also known as UFO. Experimental evidence at protein level: Swiss-Prot protein existence level 1. (Microbial infection) Acts as a receptor for Ebolavirus, possibly through GAS6 binding to phosphatidyl-serine at the surface of virion envelope. From Homo sapiens (Human).
   3912..3936    -  protein_bind   attB2: mutant version of attB; recombination site for the Gateway® BP reaction BP Clonase™
   3989..4030    +  CDS            V5 tag: epitope tag from simian virus 5
   4156..4618    +  misc_feature   IRES: internal ribosome entry site (IRES) of the encephalomyocarditis virus (EMCV)
   4632..5351    +  CDS            EGFP: the original enhanced GFP (Yang et al., 1996) mammalian codon-optimized
   5365..5953    +  misc_feature   WPRE: woodchuck hepatitis virus posttranscriptional regulatory element
   5961..6026    +  CDS            nef (fragment): NEF_HV1Z2 - Experimental evidence at protein level: Swiss-Prot protein existence level 1. Extracellular Nef protein targets CD4(+) T-lymphocytes for apoptosis by interacting with CXCR4 surface receptors. From Human immunodeficiency virus type 1 group M subtype D (isolate Z2/CDC-Z34) (HIV-1).
   6028..6261    +  LTR            3' LTR (ΔU3): self-inactivating 3' long terminal repeat (LTR) from HIV-1
   6466..6570    +  promoter       AmpR promoter: bla
   6571..7431    +  CDS            AmpR: β-lactamase; bla; confers resistance to ampicillin, carbenicillin, and related antibiotics
   7602..8190    +  rep_origin     ori: high-copy-number ColE1/pMB1/pBR322/pUC origin of replication
   8373..8427    +  CDS            lacI (fragment): lac repressor; lacI; The lac repressor binds to the lac operator to inhibit transcription in E. coli. This inhibition can be relieved by adding lactose or isopropyl-β-D-thiogalactopyranoside (IPTG).
   8433..8526    +  rep_origin     SV40 ori (fragment): SV40 origin of replication
   8551..8588    +  CDS            lacI (fragment): lac repressor; lacI; The lac repressor binds to the lac operator to inhibit transcription in E. coli. This inhibition can be relieved by adding lactose or isopropyl-β-D-thiogalactopyranoside (IPTG).
   8601..8622    +  protein_bind   CAP binding site: CAP binding activates transcription in the presence of cAMP. E. coli catabolite activator protein
   8637..8667    +  promoter       lac promoter: promoter for the E. coli lac operon
   8671..8693    +  protein_bind   lac operator (fragment): The lac repressor binds to the lac operator to inhibit transcription in E. coli. This inhibition can be relieved by adding lactose or isopropyl-β-D-thiogalactopyranoside (IPTG). lac repressor encoded by lacI
   8725..8808    +  polyA_signal   SV40 poly(A) signal (fragment): SV40 polyadenylation signal
   8975..9304    +  CDS            nef (fragment): NEF_HV1BR - Experimental evidence at protein level: Swiss-Prot protein existence level 1. Extracellular Nef protein targets CD4(+) T-lymphocytes for apoptosis by interacting with CXCR4 surface receptors (PubMed:14990729). From Human immunodeficiency virus type 1 group M subtype B (isolate BRU/LAI) (HIV-1).
   9352..9609    +  LTR            5' LTR (truncated): truncated 5' long terminal repeat (LTR) from HIV-1
   9656..9781    +  misc_feature   HIV-1 Ψ: packaging signal of human immunodeficiency virus type 1
   9765..10103   +  CDS            HIV-1 gag (fragment): gag protein from human immunodeficiency virus 1; gag
  10278..10511   +  misc_feature   RRE: The Rev response element (RRE) of HIV-1 allows for Rev-dependent mRNA export from the nucleus to the cytoplasm.
  10888..10988   +  CDS            Rev (fragment): human immunodeficiency virus 1 (HIV-1) Rev protein; rev; enhances nuclear export of unspliced and incompletely spliced viral mRNAs
  11033..11150   +  misc_feature   cPPT/CTS: central polypurine tract and central termination sequence of HIV-1
