[The description below was written by a language model from this plasmid's Addgene catalogue record and pLannotate feature annotations shown in this document.]
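Description:
pHAGE-AXL-R506H is an HIV-1-based lentiviral expression plasmid built on the pHAGE backbone, carrying the human receptor tyrosine kinase AXL with the point mutation R506H. It is maintained in E. coli through a high-copy ColE1/pUC-type origin and an ampicillin resistance gene (β-lactamase with its own promoter). The record lists a recombination-deficient strain as the growth host, as is usual for plasmids containing repeated LTR sequences. The viral portion includes a truncated 5' LTR, the Ψ packaging signal with a partial gag sequence, the Rev response element, the cPPT/CTS and a self-inactivating ΔU3 3' LTR. Together these allow the transgene RNA to be packaged into particles and integrated into target cells when the viral proteins are supplied in trans, while the integrated provirus lacks LTR promoter activity. Short nef, rev, lac and SV40 fragments in the annotation appear to be backbone remnants rather than functional units.

The expression cassette is driven by the constitutive human EF-1α promoter. The AXL coding sequence sits between attB1 and attB2 sites, consistent with the Gateway cloning recorded for the insert, and a V5 epitope tag is annotated just downstream of attB2. Whether the tag is fused in frame to AXL cannot be determined from the feature table. An EMCV IRES then directs translation of EGFP from the same transcript, so transduced cells can be identified by fluorescence, and a WPRE enhances transcript expression. No mammalian drug selection marker is annotated. The stated purpose is lentiviral expression of AXL R506H, and the construct comes from a study on systematic functional annotation of somatic mutations in cancer.
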