Addgene plasmid #116121: pHAGE-AXL-R506H
Purpose: Lentiviral expression of AXL R506H
Depositing lab: Gordon Mills & Kenneth Scott. Depositing organization: Baylor College of Medicine. Publication: Systematic Functional Annotation of Somatic Mutations in Cancer. Ng PK, Li J, Jeong KJ, Shao S, Chen H, Tsang YH, Sengupta S, Wang Z, Bhavana VH, Tran R, Soewito S, Minussi DC, Moreno D, Kong K, Dogruluk T, Lu H, Gao J, Tokheim C, Zhou DC, Johnson AM, Zeng J, Ip CKM, Ju Z, Wester M, Yu S, Li Y, Vellano CP, Schultz N, Karchin R, Ding L, Lu Y, Cheung LWT, Chen K, Shaw KR, Meric-Bernstam F, Scott KL, Yi S, Sahni N, Liang H, Mills GB. Cancer Cell. 2018 Mar 12;33(3):450-462.e10. doi: 10.1016/j.ccell.2018.01.021. PubMed 29533785.
Backbone
  Vector backbone: pHAGE
  Vector type: Lentiviral
Growth in bacteria
  Bacterial resistance: Ampicillin, 100 μg/mL
  Growth temperature: 37°C
  Growth strain: Stbl3
  Copy number: High Copy
Gene/Insert
  Gene/Insert name: AXL
  Species: H. sapiens (human)
  Mutation: R506H
  Entrez Gene: AXL (a.k.a. ARK, AXL3, JTK11, Tyro7, UFO)
  Cloning method: Gateway Cloning
Terms and licenses: Academic/Nonprofit Terms; Industry Terms: Not Available to Industry
How to cite: pHAGE-AXL-R506H was a gift from Gordon Mills & Kenneth Scott (Addgene plasmid # 116121 ; http://n2t.net/addgene:116121 ; RRID:Addgene_116121)
