>Addgene plasmid #116121 | pHAGE-AXL-R506H | depositor partial sequence | sequence record 218995 | insert
ATGGCGTGGCGGTGCCCCAGGATGGGCAGGGTCCCGCTGGCCTGGTGCTTGGCGCTGTGCGGCTGGGCGT
GCATGGCCCCCAGGGGCACGCAGGCTGAAGAAAGTCCCTTCGTGGGCAACCCAGGGAATATCACAGGTGC
CCGGGGACTCACGGGCACCCTTCGGTGTCAGCTCCAGGTTCAGGGAGAGCCCCCCGAGGTACATTGGCTT
CGGGATGGACAGATCCTGGAGCTCGCGGACAGCACCCAGACCCAGGTGCCCCTGGGTGAGGATGAACAGG
ATGACTGGATAGTGGTCAGCCAGCTCAGAATCACCTCCCTGCAGCTTTCCGACACGGGACAGTACCAGTG
TTTGGTGTTTCTGGGACATCAGACCTTCGTGTCCCAGCCTGGCTATGTTGGGCTGGAGGGCTTGCCTTAC
TTCCTGGAGGAGCCCGAAGACAGGACTGTGGCCGCCAACACCCCCTTCAACCTGAGCTGCCAAGCTCAGG
GACCCCCAGAGCCCGTGGACCTACTCTGGCTCCAGGATGCTGTCCCCCTGGCCACGGCTCCAGGTCACGG
CCCCCAGCGCAGCCTGCATGTTCCAGGGCTGAACAAGACATCCTCTTTCTCCTGCGAAGCCCATAACGCC
AAGGGGGTCACCACATCCCGCACAGCCACCATCACAGTGCTCCCCCAGCAGCCCCGTAACCTCCACCTGG
TCTCCCGCCAACCCACGGAGCTGGAGGTGGCTTGGACTCCAGGCCTGAGCGGCATCTACCCCCTGACCCA
CTGCACCCTGCAGGCTGTGCTGTCAGACGATGGGATGGGCATCCAGGCGGGAGAACCAGACCCCCCAGAG
GAGCCCCTCACCTCGCAAGCATCCGTGCCCCCCCATCAGCTTCGGCTAGGCAGCCTCCATCCTCACACCC
CTTATCACATCCGCGTGGCATGCACCAGCAGCCAGGGCCCCTCATCCTGGACCCACTGGCTTCCTGTGGA
GACGCCGGAGGGAGTGCCCCTGGGCCCCCCTGAGAACATTAGTGCTACGCGGAATGGGAGCCAGGCCTTC
GTGCATTGGCAAGAGCCCCGGGCGCCCCTGCAGGGTACCCTGTTAGGGTACCGGCTGGCGTATCAAGGCC
AGGACACCCCAGAGGTGCTAATGGACATAGGGCTAAGGCAAGAGGTGACCCTGGAGCTGCAGGGGGACGG
GTCTGTGTCCAATCTGACAGTGTGTGTGGCAGCCTACACTGCTGCTGGGGATGGACCCTGGAGCCTCCCA
GTACCCCTGGAGGCCTGGCGCCCAGGGCAAGCACAGCCAGTCCACCAGCTGGTGAAGGAACCTTCAACTC
CTGCCTTCTCGTGGCCCTGGTGGTATGTACTGCTAGGAGCAGTCGTGGCCGCTGCCTGTGTCCTCATCTT
GGCTCTCTTCCTTGTCCACCGGCGAAAGAAGGAGACCCGTTATGGAGAAGTGTTTGAACCAACAGTGGAA
AGAGGTGAACTGGTAGTCAGGTACCGCGTGCGCAAGTCCTACAGTCATCGGACCACTGAAGCTACCTTGA
ACAGCTTGGGCATCAGTGAAGAGCTGAAGGAGAAGCTGCGGGATGTGATGGTGGACCGGCACAAGGTGGC
CCTGGGGAAGACTCTGGGAGAGGGAGAGTTTGGAGCTGTGATGGAAGGCCAGCTCAACCAGGACGACTCC
ATCCTCAAGGTGGCTGTGAAGACGATGAAGATTGCCATCTGCACGAGGTCAGAGCTGGAGGATTTCCTGA
GTGAAGCGGTCTGCATGAAGGAATTTGACCATCCCAACGTCATGAGGCTCATCGGTGTCTGTTTCCAGGG
TTCTGAACGAGAGAGCTTCCCAGCACCTGTGGTCATCTTACCTTTCATGAAACATGGAGACCTACACAGC
TTCCTCCTCTATTCCCGGCTCGGGGACCAGCCAGTGTACCTGCCCACTCAGATGCTAGTGAAGTTCATGG
CAGACATCGCCAGTGGCATGGAGTATCTGAGTACCAAGAGATTCATACACCGGGACCTGGCGGCCAGGAA
CTGCATGCTGAATGAGAACATGTCCGTGTGTGTGGCGGACTTCGGGCTCTCCAAGAAGATCTACAATGGG
GACTACTACCGCCAGGGACGTATCGCCAAGATGCCAGTCAAGTGGATTGCCATTGAGAGTCTAGCTGACC
GTGTCTACACCAGCAAGAGCGATGTGTGGTCCTTCGGGGTGACAATGTGGGAGATTGCCACAAGAGGCCA
AACCCCATATCCGGGCGTGGAGAACAGCGAGATTTATGACTATCTGCGCCGGGGAAATCGCCTGAAGCAG
CCTGCGGACTGTCTGGATGGACTGTATGCCTTGATGTCGCGGTGCTGGGAGCTAAATCCCCAGGACCGGC
CAAGTTTTACAGAGCTGCGGGAAGATTTGGAGAACACACTGAAGGCCTTGCCTCCTGCCCAGGAGCCTGA
CGAAATCCTCTATGTCAACATGGATGAGGGTGGAGGTTATCCTGAACCCCCTGGAGCTGCAGGAGGAGCT
GACCCCCCAACCCAGCCAGACCCTAAGGATTCCTGTAGCTGCCTCACTGCGGCTGAGGTCCATCCTGCTG
GACGCTATGTCCTCTGCCCTTCCACAACCCCTAGCCCCGCTCAGCCTGCTGATAGGGGCTCCCCAGCAGC
CCCAGGGCAGGAGGATGGTGCCTGA
